Addgene plasmid #223620: FKBP:FRB-FBAR
Purpose: Transient expression of human FBP17 with mGFP, FRB, FKBP and TagBFP tags in mammalian cells
Depositing lab: Enfu Hui. Publication: cis-B7:CD28 interactions at invaginated synaptic membranes provide CD28 co-stimulation and promote CD8(+) T cell function and anti-tumor immunity. Zhao Y, Caron C, Chan YY, Lee CK, Xu X, Zhang J, Masubuchi T, Wu C, Bui JD, Hui E. Immunity. 2023 Jun 13;56(6):1187-1203.e12. doi: 10.1016/j.immuni.2023.04.005. Epub 2023 May 8. PubMed 37160118.
Backbone
  Vector backbone: pEGFP-N1
  Vector type: Mammalian Expression
Growth in bacteria
  Bacterial resistance: Kanamycin, 50 μg/mL
  Growth temperature: 37°C
  Growth strain: DH5alpha
  Copy number: High Copy
Gene/Insert
  Gene/Insert name: FBP17
  Species: H. sapiens (human)
  Entrez Gene: FNBP1 (a.k.a. FBP17)
  Tag / fusion protein: mGFP, FRB (N terminal on insert); FKBP, TagBFP (C terminal on insert)
  Cloning method: Gibson Cloning
  Sequencing primers: 5′ atggtgagcaagggcgag
Terms and licenses: Academic/Nonprofit Terms; Industry Terms: Not Available to Industry
Depositor comments: Plasmid lab code: L2365
How to cite: FKBP:FRB-FBAR was a gift from Enfu Hui (Addgene plasmid # 223620 ; http://n2t.net/addgene:223620 ; RRID:Addgene_223620)
