[The description below was written by a language model from this plasmid's Addgene catalogue record and pLannotate feature annotations shown in this document.]
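Description:
FKBP:FRB-FBAR is a mammalian transient-expression plasmid built on the pEGFP-N1 backbone. It is propagated at high copy in E. coli from a ColE1/pUC-type origin and also carries an f1 phage origin. A single NeoR/KanR gene is driven by tandem bacterial (bla) and SV40 early promoters and terminated by the HSV TK polyadenylation signal. This gene gives kanamycin selection in bacteria and could support G418 selection in mammalian cells.

The catalogue entry lists mGFP and FRB as N-terminal tags and FKBP and TagBFP as C-terminal tags on human FBP17 (FNBP1). The feature table of the 8.7 kb sequence, however, shows two separate expression cassettes rather than one continuous fusion, each with its own CMV enhancer/promoter and SV40 poly(A) signal. The first cassette encodes monomeric EGFP fused to FRB (annotated as the T2098L variant, which accepts rapamycin analogues). This is followed by a fragment of FNBP1 that, going by the plasmid name, presumably corresponds to the membrane-bending F-BAR domain rather than the full-length protein. The second cassette encodes three tandem FKBP12 repeats (one annotated as wild-type FKBP1A and two as the F36V DmrB form), then TagBFP and a short K-Ras fragment. At the C terminus, such a fragment would typically act as a plasma-membrane targeting tail, although the record does not state this.

This arrangement fits a chemically inducible dimerisation system. Adding rapamycin or a rapalog would recruit the green FRB–F-BAR protein to the blue, membrane-anchored FKBP scaffold, allowing inducible control of membrane invagination or tubulation. The associated publication concerns CD28 co-stimulation at invaginated synaptic membranes in T cells.
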