Features (pLannotate 1.2.2; 28 found; start..end, strand, type, name):
     61..364     +  enhancer       CMV enhancer: human cytomegalovirus immediate early enhancer
    365..568     +  promoter       CMV promoter: human cytomegalovirus (CMV) immediate early promoter
    603..1319    +  CDS            mEGFP: mEGFP is a basic (constitutively fluorescent) green fluorescent protein published in 2002, derived from Aequorea victoria. It has moderate acid sensitivity.
   1359..1637    +  CDS            FRB*: T2098L mutant of FKBP-rapamycin binding domain of human FRAP binds synthetic ligands such as AP21967
   1746..2609    +  CDS            FNBP1 (fragment): FNBP1_HUMAN - Also known as FBP17, KIAA0554. Experimental evidence at protein level: Swiss-Prot protein existence level 1. May act as a link between RND2 signaling and regulation of the actin cytoskeleton (By similarity). Required to coordinate membrane tubulation with reorganization of the actin cytoskeleton during the late stage of clathrin-mediated endocytosis. Binds to lipids such as phosphatidylinositol 4,5-bisphosphate and phosphatidylserine and promotes membrane invagination and the formation of tubules. Also enhances actin polymerization via the recruitment of WASL/N-WASP, which in tur
   2630..2713    +  CDS            large T antigen (fragment): large T antigen from SV40 (simian virus 40)
   2736..2857    +  polyA_signal   SV40 poly(A) signal: SV40 polyadenylation signal
   2891..3319    -  rep_origin     f1 ori (sequence partly withheld): f1 bacteriophage origin of replication; arrow indicates direction of (+) strand synthesis
   3342..3645    +  enhancer       CMV enhancer: human cytomegalovirus immediate early enhancer
   3646..3849    +  promoter       CMV promoter: human cytomegalovirus (CMV) immediate early promoter
   3884..4207    +  CDS            FKBP1A: FKB1A_HUMAN - Also known as FKBP1, FKBP12. Experimental evidence at protein level: Swiss-Prot protein existence level 1. Keeps in an inactive conformation TGFBR1, the TGF-beta type I serine/threonine kinase receptor, preventing TGF-beta receptor activation in absence of ligand. Recruits SMAD7 to ACVR1B which prevents the association of SMAD2 and SMAD3 with the activin receptor complex, thereby blocking the activin signal. May modulate the RYR1 calcium channel activity. PPIases accelerate the folding of proteins. It catalyzes the cis-trans isomerization of proline imidic peptide bonds in oligop
   4227..4248    +  misc_feature   MCS (fragment): multiple cloning site
   4250..4570    +  CDS            DmrB: F36V mutant of FK506-binding protein FKBP12 binds synthetic ligands that do not bind wild-type FKBP
   4590..4611    +  misc_feature   MCS (fragment): multiple cloning site
   4625..4945    +  CDS            DmrB: F36V mutant of FK506-binding protein FKBP12 binds synthetic ligands that do not bind wild-type FKBP
   4965..4986    +  misc_feature   MCS (fragment): multiple cloning site
   4988..5677    +  CDS            TagBFP: TagBFP is a basic (constitutively fluorescent) blue fluorescent protein published in 2008, derived from Entacmaea quadricolor. It is reported to be a very rapidly-maturing monomer with very low acid sensitivity.
   5678..5724    +  CDS            K-Ras (fragment): human small GTPase proto-oncoprotein
   5734..5799    +  misc_feature   MCS: multiple cloning site
   5816..5900    +  CDS            large T antigen (fragment): large T antigen from SV40 (simian virus 40)
   5923..6044    +  polyA_signal   SV40 poly(A) signal: SV40 polyadenylation signal
   6071..6175    +  promoter       AmpR promoter: bla
   6177..6534    +  promoter       SV40 promoter: SV40 enhancer and early promoter
   6569..7363    +  CDS            NeoR/KanR: aminoglycoside phosphotransferase from Tn5; aph(3')-II (or nptII); confers resistance to neomycin, kanamycin, and G418 (Geneticin®)
   7384..7536    +  CDS            ble (fragment): BLE_KLEPN - Experimental evidence at protein level: Swiss-Prot protein existence level 1. Binding protein with a strong affinity to the bleomycin family of antibiotics. Binds to CL990; an antimitotic-antibiotic compound. From Klebsiella pneumoniae.
   7595..7642    +  polyA_signal   HSV TK poly(A) signal: herpes simplex virus thymidine kinase polyadenylation signal (Cole and Stacy, 1985)
   7733..7749    -  polyA_signal   bGH poly(A) signal (fragment): bovine growth hormone polyadenylation signal
   7971..8559    +  rep_origin     ori: high-copy-number ColE1/pMB1/pBR322/pUC origin of replication
>Addgene plasmid #223620 | FKBP:FRB-FBAR | addgene full sequence | sequence record 444080 | Addgene NGS Result
TAGTTATTAATAGTAATCAATTACGGGGTCATTAGTTCATAGCCCATATATGGAGTTCCGCGTTACATAA
CTTACGGTAAATGGCCCGCCTGGCTGACCGCCCAACGACCCCCGCCCATTGACGTCAATAATGACGTATG
TTCCCATAGTAACGCCAATAGGGACTTTCCATTGACGTCAATGGGTGGAGTATTTACGGTAAACTGCCCA
CTTGGCAGTACATCAAGTGTATCATATGCCAAGTACGCCCCCTATTGACGTCAATGACGGTAAATGGCCC
GCCTGGCATTATGCCCAGTACATGACCTTATGGGACTTTCCTACTTGGCAGTACATCTACGTATTAGTCA
TCGCTATTACCATGGTGATGCGGTTTTGGCAGTACATCAATGGGCGTGGATAGCGGTTTGACTCACGGGG
ATTTCCAAGTCTCCACCCCATTGACGTCAATGGGAGTTTGTTTTGGCACCAAAATCAACGGGACTTTCCA
AAATGTCGTAACAACTCCGCCCCATTGACGCAAATGGGCGGTAGGCGTGTACGGTGGGAGGTCTATATAA
GCAGAGCTGGTTTAGTGAACCGTCAGATCCGCTAGCGCCACCATGGTGAGCAAGGGCGAGGAGCTGTTCA
CCGGGGTGGTGCCCATCCTGGTCGAGCTGGACGGCGACGTAAACGGCCACAAGTTCAGCGTGTCCGGCGA
GGGCGAGGGCGATGCCACCTACGGCAAGCTGACCCTGAAGTTCATCTGCACCACCGGCAAGCTGCCCGTG
CCCTGGCCCACCCTCGTGACCACCCTGACCTACGGCGTGCAGTGCTTCAGCCGCTACCCCGACCACATGA
AGCAGCACGACTTCTTCAAGTCCGCCATGCCCGAAGGCTACGTCCAGGAGCGCACCATCTTCTTCAAGGA
CGACGGCAACTACAAGACCCGCGCCGAGGTGAAGTTCGAGGGCGACACCCTGGTGAACCGCATCGAGCTG
AAGGGCATCGACTTCAAGGAGGACGGCAACATCCTGGGGCACAAGCTGGAGTACAACTACAACAGCCACA
ACGTCTATATCATGGCCGACAAGCAGAAGAACGGCATCAAGGTGAACTTCAAGATCCGCCACAACATCGA
GGACGGCAGCGTGCAGCTCGCCGACCACTACCAGCAGAACACCCCCATCGGCGACGGCCCCGTGCTGCTG
CCCGACAACCACTACCTGAGCACCCAGTCCAAGCTGAGCAAAGACCCCAACGAGAAGCGCGATCACATGG
TCCTGCTGGAGTTCGTGACCGCCGCCGGGATCACTCTCGGCATGGACGAGCTGTACAAGGGCAGTAGCGG
AAGCAGTGGTTCTTCAGGATCATCCATGATCCTCTGGCATGAGATGTGGCATGAAGGCCTGGAAGAGGCA
TCTCGTTTGTACTTTGGGGAAAGGAACGTGAAAGGCATGTTTGAGGTGCTGGAGCCCTTGCATGCTATGA
TGGAACGGGGCCCCCAGACTCTGAAGGAAACATCCTTTAATCAGGCCTATGGTCGAGATTTAATGGAGGC
CCAAGAGTGGTGCAGGAAGTACATGAAATCAGGGAATGTCAAGGACCTCCTCCAAGCCTGGGACCTCTAT
TATCATGTGTTCCGACGAATCTCAAAGGGGTGTGGCAGCGGAGGTAGTGGGAGCGGTGGCAAGCCCATCC
CCAACCCCCTGCTGGGCCTGGACAGCACCAAGGGCTCGGGCTCGACCTCGGGCTCGGGCACCGGTATGAG
CTGGGGCACCGAGCTCTGGGATCAGTTTGACAACTTAGAAAAACACACACAGTGGGGAATTGATATTCTT
GAGAAATATATCAAGTTTGTGAAAGAAAGGACAGAGATTGAACTCAGCTATGCAAAGCAACTCAGGAATC
TTTCAAAGAAGTACCAACCTAAAAAGAACTCGAAGGAGGAAGAAGAATACAAGTATACGTCATGTAAAGC
TTTCATTTCCAACCTGAACGAAATGAATGATTACGCAGGGCAGCATGAAGTTATCTCCGAGAACATGGCA
TCACAGATCATTGTGGACTTGGCACGCTATGTTCAGGAACTGAAACAGGAGAGGAAATCAAACTTTCACG
ATGGCCGTAAAGCACAGCAGCACATCGAGACTTGCTGGAAGCAGCTTGAATCTAGTAAAAGGCGATTTGA
ACGCGATTGCAAAGAGGCGGACAGGGCGCAGCAGTACTTTGAGAAAATGGACGCTGACATCAATGTCACA
AAAGCGGATGTTGAAAAGGCCCGACAACAAGCTCAAATACGTCACCAAATGGCAGAGGACAGCAAAGCAG
ATTACTCATCCATTCTCCAGAAATTCAACCATGAGCAGCATGAATATTACCATACTCACATCCCCAACAT
CTTCCAGAAAATACAAGAGATGGAGGAAAGGAGGATTGTGAGAATGGGAGAGTCCATGAAGACATATGCA
GAGGTTGATCGGCAGGTGATCCCAATCATTGGGAAGTGCCTGGATGGAATAGTAAAAGCAGCCGAATCAA
TTGATCAGAAAAATGATTCACAGCTGGTAATAGAAGCTTATAAATCAGGGTTTGAGCCTCCTGGAGACAT
TGAATTTGAGGATTACACTGGGTAGCGGCCGCGACTCTAGATCATAATCAGCCATACCACATTTGTAGAG
GTTTTACTTGCTTTAAAAAACCTCCCACACCTCCCCCTGAACCTGAAACATAAAATGAATGCAATTGTTG
TTGTTAACTTGTTTATTGCAGCTTATAATGGTTACAAATAAAGCAATAGCATCACAAATTTCACAAATAA
AGCATTTTTTTCACTGCATTCTAGTTGTGGTTTGTCCAAACTCATCAATGTATCTTAAGGCGTAAATTGT
AAGCGTTAATATTTTGTTAAAATTCGCGTTAAATTTTTGTTAAATCAGCTCATTTTTTAACCAATAGGCC
GAAATCGGCAAAATCCCTTATAAATCAAAAGAATAGACCGAGATAGGGT
[37 nt withheld, positions 2990-3026]
AAAGAACGTGGACTCCAACGTCAAAGG
[49 nt withheld, positions 3054-3102]
T
[91 nt withheld, positions 3104-3194]
G
[124 nt withheld, positions 3196-3319]
CAGGTGGCACTTTTCGGGGCCGCGTTACATAACTTACGGTAAATGGCCCGCCTGACTGACCGCCCAACGA
CCCCCGCCCATTGACGTCAATAATGACGTATGTTCCCATAGTAACGCCAATAGGGACTTTCCATTGACGT
CAATGGGTGGAGTATTTACGGTAAACTGCCCACTTGGCAGTACATCAAGTGTATCATATGCCAAGTACGC
CCCCTATTGACGTCAATGACGGTAAATGGCCCGCCTGGCATTATGCCCAGTACATGACCTTATGGGACTT
TCCTACTTGGCAGTACATCTACGTATTAGTCATCGCTATTACCATGGTGATGCGGTTTTGGCAGTACATC
AATGGGCGTGGATAGCGGTTTGACTCACGGGGATTTCCAAGTCTCCACCCCATTGACGTCAATGGGAGTT
TGTTTTGGCACCAAAATCAACGGGACTTTCCAAAATGTCGTAACAACTCCGCCCCATTGACGCAAATGGG
CGGTAGGCGTGTACGGTGGGAGGTCTATATAAGCAGAGCTGGTTTAGTGAACCGTCAGATCCGCTAGCGC
CACCATGGGAGTGCAGGTGGAAACCATCTCCCCAGGAGACGGGCGCACCTTCCCCAAGCGCGGCCAGACC
TGCGTGGTGCACTACACCGGGATGCTTGAAGATGGAAAGAAATTTGATTCCTCCCGGGACAGAAACAAGC
CCTTTAAGTTTATGCTAGGCAAGCAGGAGGTGATCCGAGGCTGGGAAGAAGGGGTTGCCCAGATGAGTGT
GGGTCAGAGAGCCAAACTGACTATATCTCCAGATTATGCCTATGGTGCCACTGGGCACCCAGGCATCATC
CCACCACATGCCACTCTCGTCTTCGATGTGGAGCTTCTAAAACTGGAACTGCAGGATATCAAGCTTGCGG
TACCGCGGGCCCGGGATCCAGGAGTGCAGGTGGAAACCATCTCCCCAGGAGACGGGCGCACCTTCCCCAA
GCGCGGCCAGACCTGCGTGGTGCACTACACCGGGATGCTTGAAGATGGAAAGAAATTTGATTCCTCCCGG
GACAGAAACAAGCCCTTTAAGTTTATGCTAGGCAAGCAGGAGGTGATCCGAGGCTGGGAAGAAGGGGTTG
CCCAGATGAGTGTGGGTCAGAGAGCCAAACTGACTATATCTCCAGATTATGCCTATGGTGCCACTGGGCA
CCCAGGCATCATCCCACCACATGCCACTCTCGTCTTCGATGTGGAGCTTCTAAAACTGGAACTGCAGGAT
ATCAAGCTTGCGGTACCGCGGGCCCGGGATCCANNNNNNNNNNNNGGAGTGCAGGTGGAAACCATCTCCC
CAGGAGACGGGCGCACCTTCCCCAAGCGCGGCCAGACCTGCGTGGTGCACTACACCGGGATGCTTGAAGA
TGGAAAGAAATTTGATTCCTCCCGGGACAGAAACAAGCCCTTTAAGTTTATGCTAGGCAAGCAGGAGGTG
ATCCGAGGCTGGGAAGAAGGGGTTGCCCAGATGAGTGTGGGTCAGAGAGCCAAACTGACTATATCTCCAG
ATTATGCCTATGGTGCCACTGGGCACCCAGGCATCATCCCACCACATGCCACTCTCGTCTTCGATGTGGA
GCTTCTAAAACTGGAACTGCAGGATATCAAGCTTGCGGTACCGCGGGCCCGGGATCCAATGAGCGAGCTG
ATTAAGGAGAACATGCACATGAAGCTGTACATGGAGGGCACCGTGGACAACCATCACTTCAAGTGCACAT
CCGAGGGCGAAGGCAAGCCCTACGAGGGCACCCAGACCATGAGAATCAAGGTGGTCGAGGGCGGCCCTCT
CCCCTTCGCCTTCGACATCCTGGCTACTAGCTTCCTCTACGGCAGCAAGACCTTCATCAACCACACCCAG
GGCATCCCCGACTTCTTCAAGCAGTCCTTCCCTGAGGGCTTCACATGGGAGAGAGTCACCACATACGAAG
ACGGGGGCGTGCTGACCGCTACCCAGGACACCAGCCTCCAGGACGGCTGCCTCATCTACAACGTCAAGAT
CAGAGGGGTGAACTTCACATCCAACGGCCCTGTGATGCAGAAGAAAACACTCGGCTGGGAGGCCTTCACC
GAGACGCTGTACCCCGCTGACGGCGGCCTGGAAGGCAGAAACGACATGGCCCTGAAGCTCGTGGGCGGGA
GCCATCTGATCGCAAACATCAAGACCACATATAGATCCAAGAAACCCGCTAAGAACCTCAAGATGCCTGG
CGTCTACTATGTGGACTACAGACTGGAAAGAATCAAGGAGGCCAACAACGAGACCTACGTCGAGCAGCAC
GAGGTGGCAGTGGCCAGATACTGCGACCTCCCTAGCAAACTGGGGCACGGTAAAAAGAAGAAAAAGAAGT
CAAAGACAAAGTGTGTAATTATGTAGTGTACAAGTCCGGACTCAGATCTCGAGCTCAAGCTTCGAATTCT
GCAGTCGACGGTACCGCGGGCCCGGGATCCACCGGATCTAGATAACTGATCATAATCAGCCATACCACAT
TTGTAGAGGTTTTACTTGCTTTAAAAAACCTCCCACACCTCCCCCTGAACCTGAAACATAAAATGAATGC
AATTGTTGTTGTTAACTTGTTTATTGCAGCTTATAATGGTTACAAATAAAGCAATAGCATCACAAATTTC
ACAAATAAAGCATTTTTTTCACTGCATTCTAGTTGTGGTTTGTCCAAACTCATCAATGTATCTTAACGCG
TAAATTGTAAGCGGAAATGTGCGCGGAACCCCTATTTGTTTATTTTTCTAAATACATTCAAATATGTATC
CGCTCATGAGACAATAACCCTGATAAATGCTTCAATAATATTGAAAAAGGAAGAGTCCTGAGGCGGAAAG
AACCAGCTGTGGAATGTGTGTCAGTTAGGGTGTGGAAAGTCCCCAGGCTCCCCAGCAGGCAGAAGTATGC
AAAGCATGCATCTCAATTAGTCAGCAACCAGGTGTGGAAAGTCCCCAGGCTCCCCAGCAGGCAGAAGTAT
GCAAAGCATGCATCTCAATTAGTCAGCAACCATAGTCCCGCCCCTAACTCCGCCCATCCCGCCCCTAACT
CCGCCCAGTTCCGCCCATTCTCCGCCCCATGGCTGACTAATTTTTTTTATTTATGCAGAGGCCGAGGCCG
CCTCGGCCTCTGAGCTATTCCAGAAGTAGTGAGGAGGCTTTTTTGGAGGCCTAGGCTTTTGCAAAGATCG
ATCAAGAGACAGGATGAGGATCGTTTCGCATGATTGAACAAGATGGATTGCACGCAGGTTCTCCGGCCGC
TTGGGTGGAGAGGCTATTCGGCTATGACTGGGCACAACAGACAATCGGCTGCTCTGATGCCGCCGTGTTC
CGGCTGTCAGCGCAGGGGCGCCCGGTTCTTTTTGTCAAGACCGACCTGTCCGGTGCCCTGAATGAACTGC
AAGACGAGGCAGCGCGGCTATCGTGGCTGGCCACGACGGGCGTTCCTTGCGCAGCTGTGCTCGACGTTGT
CACTGAAGCGGGAAGGGACTGGCTGCTATTGGGCGAAGTGCCGGGGCAGGATCTCCTGTCATCTCACCTT
GCTCCTGCCGAGAAAGTATCCATCATGGCTGATGCAATGCGGCGGCTGCATACGCTTGATCCGGCTACCT
GCCCATTCGACCACCAAGCGAAACATCGCATCGAGCGAGCACGTACTCGGATGGAAGCCGGTCTTGTCGA
TCAGGATGATCTGGACGAAGAGCATCAGGGGCTCGCGCCAGCCGAACTGTTCGCCAGGCTCAAGGCGAGC
ATGCCCGACGGCGAGGATCTCGTCGTGACCCATGGCGATGCCTGCTTGCCGAATATCATGGTGGAAAATG
GCCGCTTTTCTGGATTCATCGACTGTGGCCGGCTGGGTGTGGCGGACCGCTATCAGGACATAGCGTTGGC
TACCCGTGATATTGCTGAAGAGCTTGGCGGCGAATGGGCTGACCGCTTCCTCGTGCTTTACGGTATCGCC
GCTCCCGATTCGCAGCGCATCGCCTTCTATCGCCTTCTTGACGAGTTCTTCTGAGCGGGACTCTGGGGTT
CGAAATGACCGACCAAGCGACGCCCAACCTGCCATCACGAGATTTCGATTCCACCGCCGCCTTCTATGAA
AGGTTGGGCTTCGGAATCGTTTTCCGGGACGCCGGCTGGATGATCCTCCAGCGCGGGGATCTCATGCTGG
AGTTCTTCGCCCACCCTAGGGGGAGGCTAACTGAAACACGGAAGGAGACAATACCGGAAGGAACCCGCGC
TATGACGGCAATAAAAAGACAGAATAAAACGCACGGTGTTGGGTCGTTTGTTCATAAACGCGGGGTTCGG
TCCCAGGGCTGGCACTCTGTCGATACCCCACCGAGACCCCATTGGGGCCAATACGCCCGCGTTTCTTCCT
TTTCCCCACCCCACCCCCCAAGTTCGGGTGAAGGCCCAGGGCTCGCAGCCAACGTCGGGGCGGCAGGCCC
TGCCATAGCCTCAGGTTACTCATATATACTTTAGATTGATTTAAAACTTCATTTTTAATTTAAAAGGATC
TAGGTGAAGATCCTTTTTGATAATCTCATGACCAAAATCCCTTAACGTGAGTTTTCGTTCCACTGAGCGT
CAGACCCCGTAGAAAAGATCAAAGGATCTTCTTGAGATCCTTTTTTTCTGCGCGTAATCTGCTGCTTGCA
AACAAAAAAACCACCGCTACCAGCGGTGGTTTGTTTGCCGGATCAAGAGCTACCAACTCTTTTTCCGAAG
GTAACTGGCTTCAGCAGAGCGCAGATACCAAATACTGTTCTTCTAGTGTAGCCGTAGTTAGGCCACCACT
TCAAGAACTCTGTAGCACCGCCTACATACCTCGCTCTGCTAATCCTGTTACCAGTGGCTGCTGCCAGTGG
CGATAAGTCGTGTCTTACCGGGTTGGACTCAAGACGATAGTTACCGGATAAGGCGCAGCGGTCGGGCTGA
ACGGGGGGTTCGTGCACACAGCCCAGCTTGGAGCGAACGACCTACACCGAACTGAGATACCTACAGCGTG
AGCTATGAGAAAGCGCCACGCTTCCCGAAGGGAGAAAGGCGGACAGGTATCCGGTAAGCGGCAGGGTCGG
AACAGGAGAGCGCACGAGGGAGCTTCCAGGGGGAAACGCCTGGTATCTTTATAGTCCTGTCGGGTTTCGC
CACCTCTGACTTGAGCGTCGATTTTTGTGATGCTCGTCAGGGGGGCGGAGCCTATGGAAAAACGCCAGCA
ACGCGGCCTTTTTACGGTTCCTGGCCTTTTGCTGGCCTTTTGCTCACATGTTCTTTCCTGCGTTATCCCC
TGATTCTGTGGATAACCGTATTACCGCCATGCAT
